>Addgene plasmid #125124 | pMinDis.X513-iNicSnFR3b-(V7)-PM | addgene full sequence | sequence record 245438 | Addgene NGS Result
CGCGCGTTGACATTGATTATTGACTAGTTATTAATAGTAATCAATTACGGGGTCATTAGTTCATAGCCCA
TATATGGAGTTCCGCGTTACATAACTTACGGTAAATGGCCCGCCTGGCTGACCGCCCAACGACCCCCGCC
CATTGACGTCAATAATGACGTATGTTCCCATAGTAACGCCAATAGGGACTTTCCATTGACGTCAATGGGT
GGAGTATTTACGGTAAACTGCCCACTTGGCAGTACATCAAGTGTATCATATGCCAAGTACGCCCCCTATT
GACGTCAATGACGGTAAATGGCCCGCCTGGCATTATGCCCAGTACATGACCTTATGGGACTTTCCTACTT
GGCAGTACATCTACGTATTAGTCATCGCTATTACCATGGTGATGCGGTTTTGGCAGTACATCAATGGGCG
TGGATAGCGGTTTGACTCACGGGGATTTCCAAGTCTCCACCCCATTGACGTCAATGGGAGTTTGTTTTGG
CACCAAAATCAACGGGACTTTCCAAAATGTCGTAACAACTCCGCCCCATTGACGCAAATGGGCGGTAGGC
GTGTACGGTGGGAGGTCTATATAAGCAGAACTCTCTGGCTAACTAGAGAACCCACTGCTTACTGGCTTAT
CGAAATTAATACGACTCACTATAGGGAGACCCAAGCTTGGTACCGAACTCGGATCCACTAGTAACGGCCG
CCAGTGTGCTGGAATTCGGCTTGGGGATATCCACCATGGAGACAGACACACTCCTGCTATGGGTACTGCT
GCTCTGGGTTCCAGGTTCCACTGGTGACAGATCTGCGAACGACACCGTAGTTGTGGGCTCGATCGAGTTT
ACAGAAGGGATTATCGTCGCAAACATGGTGGCAGAGATGATTGAGGCGCATACAGACCTTAAGGTGGTTC
GCAAACTGAACCTTGGCGGGGAGAACGTTAACTTTGAAGCCATTAAACGCGGAGGTGCGAATAATGGTAT
TGACATTTACGTGGAGTACACTGGGCACGGTCTTGTGGATATTCTGGGGTTCCCGGAGCCGAACGTCTAT
ATCACCGCCGACAAGCAGAAGAACGGCATCAAGGCGAACTTCAAGATCCGCCACAACATGGAGGACGGCA
GCGTGCAGCTCGCCGACCACTACCAGCAGAACACCCCCATCGGCGACGGCCCCGTGCTGCTGCCCGACAA
CCACTACCTGAGCACCCAGTCCGTGCTGAGCAAAGACCCCAACGAGAAGCGCGATCACATGGTCCTGCTG
GAGTTCGTGACCGCCGCCGGGATCACTCTCGGCATGGACGAGCTGTACAAGGGCGGTACCGGAGGGAGCA
TGAGCAAGGGCGAGGAGCTGTTCACCGGGGTGGTGCCCATCCTGGTCGAGCTGGACGGCGGCGTAAACGG
CCACAAGTTCAGCGTGCGCGGCGAGGGCGAGGGCGATGCCACCAACGGCAAGCTGACCCTGAAGTTCATC
TGCACCACCGGCAAGCTGCCCGTGCCCTGGCCCACCCTCGTGACCACCCTGACCTACGGCGTGCAGTGCT
TCAGCCGCTACCCCGACCACATGAAGCAGCACGACTTCTTCAAGTCCGCCATGCCCGAAGGCTACGTCCA
GGAGCGCACCATCAGCTTCAAGGACGACGGCACCTACAAGACCCGCGCCGAGGTGAAGTTCGAGGGCGAC
ACCCTGGTGAACCGCATCGAGCTGAAGGGCATCGACTTCAAGGAGGACGGCAACATCCTGGGGCACAAGC
TGGAGTACAACTTTCCGCCGCCCAGCTCTACTGATCCAGAAGGTGCATACGAAACCGTGAAGAAGGAGTA
CAAACGTAAATGGAATATTGTATGGCTCAAACCACTGGGATTCAACAATACGTATACGCTTACCGTTAAA
GACGAACTGGCGAAACAGTATAACCTTAAAACCTTCAGTGACTTAGCGAAAATCTCGGATAAGCTGATTC
TGGGTGCAACGATGTTCTTTTTAGAAGGGCCCGATGGTTACCCAGGCCTGCAAAAACTGTACAATTTCAA
ATTCAAGCACACCAAAAGCATGGACATGGGTATTCGCTATACCGCCATTGATAATAACGAAGTTCAGGTA
ATTGATGCCTGGGCCACTGATGGCTTGCTGGTGAGCCACAAATTAAAAATTCTGGAGGATGATAAAGCGT
TCTTCCCGCCGTATTATGCTGCCCCCATCATCCGTCAGGATGTCTTAGATAAGCATCCTGAACTGAAGGA
CGTGCTGAACAAACTCGCGAATCAAATTTCACTGGAAGAAATGCAGAAACTGAATTACAAGGTGGACGGT
GAGGGTCAGGACCCAGCGAAAGTAGCTAAGGAGTTTTTGAAAGAGAAAGGTTTAATTCTGCAGGTCGACG
AACAAAAACTCATCTCAGAAGAGGATCTGAATGCTGTGGGCCAGGACACGCAGGAGGTCATCGTGGTGCC
ACACTCCTTGCCCTTTAAGGTGGTGGTGATCTCAGCCATCCTGGCCCTGGTGGTGCTCACCATCATCTCC
CTTATCATCCTCATCATGCTTTGGCAGAAGAAGCCACGTTAGGCGGCCGCTCGAGATCAGCCTCGACTGT
GCCTTCTAGTTGCCAGCCATCTGTTGTTTGCCCCTCCCCCGTGCCTTCCTTGACCCTGGAAGGTGCCACT
CCCACTGTCCTTTCCTAATAAAATGAGGAAATTGCATCGCATTGTCTGAGTAGGTGTCATTCTATTCTGG
GGGGTGGGGTGGGGCAGGACAGCAAGGGGGAGGATTGGGAAGACAATAGCAGGCGTGCTGGGGATGCGGT
GGGCTCTATGGCTTCTGAGGCGGAAAGAACCAGTGGCGGTAATACGGTTATCCACAGAATCAGGGGATAA
CGCAGGAAAGAACATGTGAGCAAAAGGCCAGCAAAAGGCCAGGAACCGTAAAAAGGCCGCGTTGCTGGCG
TTTTTCCATAGGCTCCGCCCCCCTGACGAGCATCACAAAAATCGACGCTCAAGTCAGAGGTGGCGAAACC
CGACAGGACTATAAAGATACCAGGCGTTTCCCCCTGGAAGCTCCCTCGTGCGCTCTCCTGTTCCGACCCT
GCCGCTTACCGGATACCTGTCCGCCTTTCTCCCTTCGGGAAGCGTGGCGCTTTCTCATAGCTCACGCTGT
AGGTATCTCAGTTCGGTGTAGGTCGTTCGCTCCAAGCTGGGCTGTGTGCACGAACCCCCCGTTCAGCCCG
ACCGCTGCGCCTTATCCGGTAACTATCGTCTTGAGTCCAACCCGGTAAGACACGACTTATCGCCACTGGC
AGCAGCCACTGGTAACAGGATTAGCAGAGCGAGGTATGTAGGCGGTGCTACAGAGTTCTTGAAGTGGTGG
CCTAACTACGGCTACACTAGAAGAACAGTATTTGGTATCTGCGCTCTGCTGAAGCCAGTTACCTTCGGAA
AAAGAGTTGGTAGCTCTTGATCCGGCAAACAAACCACCGCTGGTAGCGGTGGTTTTTTTGTTTGCAAGCA
GCAGATTACGCGCAGAAAAAAAGGATCTCAAGAAGATCCTTTGATCTTTTCTACGGGGTCTGACGCTCAG
TGGAACGAAAACTCACGTTAAGGGATTTTGGTCATGAGATTATCAAAAAGGATCTTCACCTAGATCCTTT
TAAATTAAAAATGAAGTTTTAAATCAATCTAAAGTATATATGAGTAACCTGAGGCTATGGCAGGGCCTGC
CGCCCCGACGTTGGCTGCGAGCCCTGGGCCTTCACCCGAACTTGGGGGGTGGGGTGGGGAAAAGGAAGAA
ACGCGGGCGTATTGGCCCCAATGGGGTCTCGGTGGGGTATCGACAGAGTGCCAGCCCTGGGACCGAACCC
CGCGTTTATGAACAAACGACCCAACACCGTGCGTTTTATTCTGTCTTTTTATTGCCGTCATAGCGCGGGT
TCCTTCCGGTATTGTCTCCTTCCGTGTTTCAGTTAGCCTCCCCCTAGGGTGGGCGAAGAACTCCAGCATG
AGATCCCCGCGCTGGAGGATCATCCAGCCGGCGTCCCGGAAAACGATTCCGAAGCCCAACCTTTCATAGA
AGGCGGCGGTGGAATCGAAATCTCGTGATGGCAGGTTGGGCGTCGCTTGGTCGGTCATTTCGAACCCCAG
AGTCCCGCTCAGAAGAACTCGTCAAGAAGGCGATAGAAGGCGATGCGCTGCGAATCGGGAGCGGCGATAC
CGTAAAGCACGAGGAAGCGGTCAGCCCATTCGCCGCCAAGCTCTTCAGCAATATCACGGGTAGCCAACGC
TATGTCCTGATAGCGGTCCGCCACACCCAGCCGGCCACAGTCGATGAATCCAGAAAAGCGGCCATTTTCC
ACCATGATATTCGGCAAGCAGGCATCGCCATGGGTCACGACGAGATCCTCGCCGTCGGGCTTGCTCGCCT
TGAGCCTGGCGAACAGTTCGGCTGGCGCGAGCCCCTGATGCTCTTCGTCCAGATCATCCTGATCGACAAG
ACCGGCTTCCATCCGAGTACGTGCTCGCTCGATGCGATGTTTCGCTTGGTGGTCGAATGGGCAGGTAGCC
GGATCAAGCGTATGCAGCCGCCGCATTGCATCAGCCATGATGGATACTTTCTCGGCAGGAGCAAGGTGAG
ATGACAGGAGATCCTGCCCCGGCACTTCGCCCAATAGCAGCCAGTCCCTTCCCGCTTCAGTGACAACGTC
GAGCACAGCTGCGCAAGGAACGCCCGTCGTGGCCAGCCACGATAGCCGCGCTGCCTCGTCTTGCAGTTCA
TTCAGGGCACCGGACAGGTCGGTCTTGACAAAAAGAACCGGGCGCCCCTGCGCTGACAGCCGGAACACGG
CGGCATCAGAGCAGCCGATTGTCTGTTGTGCCCAGTCATAGCCGAATAGCCTCTCCACCCAAGCGGCCGG
AGAACCTGCGTGCAATCCATCTTGTTCAATCATGCGAAACGATCCTCATCCTGTCTCTTGATCGATCTTT
GCAAAAGCCTAGGCCTCCAAAAAAGCCTCCTCACTACTTCTGGAATAGCTCAGAGGCCGGGCCTCGGCCT
CTGCATAAATAAAAAAAATTAGTCAGCCATGGGGCGGAGAATGGGCGGAACTGGGCGGAGTTAGGGGCGG
GATGGGCGGAGTTAGGGGCGGGACTATGGTTGCTGACTAATTGAGATGCTTGCTTTGCATACTTCTGCCT
GCTGGGGAGCCTGGGGACTTTCCACACCTGGTTGCTGACTAATTGAGATGCTTGCTTTGCATACTTCTGC
CTGCTGGGGAGCCTGGGGACTTTCCACACCCTAACTGACACACATTCCACAGCTGGTTCTTTCCGCCTCA
GGACTCTTCCTTTTTCAATAAATCAATCTAAAGTATATATGAGTAAACTTGGTCTGACAGTTACCAATGC
TTAATCAGTGAGGCACCTATCTCAGCGATCTGTCTATTTCGTTCATCCATAGTTGCCTGACTCCCCGTCG
TGTAGATAACTACGATACGGGAGGGCTTACCATCTGGCCCCAGTGCTGCAATGATACCGCGAGACCCACG
CTCACCGGCTCCAGATTTATCAGCAATAAACCAGCCAGCCGGAAGGGCCGAGCGCAGAAGTGGTCCTGCA
ACTTTATCCGCCTCCATCCAGTCTATTAATTGTTGCCGGGAAGCTAGAGTAAGTAGTTCGCCAGTTAATA
GTTTGCGCAACGTTGTTGCCATTGCTACAGGCATCGTGGTGTCACGCTCGTCGTTTGGTATGGCTTCATT
CAGCTCCGGTTCCCAACGATCAAGGCGAGTTACATGATCCCCCATGTTGTGCAAAAAAGCGGTTAGCTCC
TTCGGTCCTCCGATCGTTGTCAGAAGTAAGTTGGCCGCAGTGTTATCACTCATGGTTATGGCAGCACTGC
ATAATTCTCTTACTGTCATGCCATCCGTAAGATGCTTTTCTGTGACTGGTGAGTACTCAACCAAGTCATT
CTGAGAATAGTGTATGCGGCGACCGAGTTGCTCTTGCCCGGCGTCAATACGGGATAATACCGCGCCACAT
AGCAGAACTTTAAAAGTGCTCATCATTGGAAAACGTTCTTCGGGGCGAAAACTCTCAAGGATCTTACCGC
TGTTGAGATCCAGTTCGATGTAACCCACTCGTGCACCCAACTGATCTTCAGCATCTTTTACTTTCACCAG
CGTTTCTGGGTGAGCAAAAACAGGAAGGCAAAATGCCGCAAAAAAGGGAATAAGGGCGACACGGAAATGT
TGAATACTCATACTCTTCCTTTTTCAATATTATTGAAGCATTTATCAGGGTTATTGTCTCATGAGCGGAT
ACATATTTGAATGTATTTAGAAAAATAAACAAATAGGGGTTCCGCGCACATTTCCCCGAAAAGTGCCACC
TG
[124 nt withheld, positions 6373-6496]
C
[91 nt withheld, positions 6498-6588]
A
[49 nt withheld, positions 6590-6638]
CCTTTGACGTTGGAGTCCACGTTCTTT
[37 nt withheld, positions 6666-6702]
ACCCTATCTCGGTCTATTCTTTTGATTTATAAGGGATTTTGCCGATTTCGGCCTATTGGTTAAAAAATGA
GCTGATTTAACAAAAATTTAACGCGAATTTTAACAAAATATTAACGCTTACAATTTACG
Features (pLannotate 1.2.2; 19 found; start..end, strand, type, name):
      9..388     +  enhancer       CMV enhancer: human cytomegalovirus immediate early enhancer
    389..589     +  promoter       CMV promoter: human cytomegalovirus (CMV) immediate early promoter
    591..621     +  LTR            5' LTR (truncated) (fragment): truncated 5' long terminal repeat (LTR) from HIV-1
    637..655     +  promoter       T7 promoter: promoter for bacteriophage T7 RNA polymerase
    736..798     +  sig_peptide    Igκ leader: leader sequence from mouse immunoglobulin κ light chain
   1042..1761    +  CDS            cEGFP: cEGFP is a basic (constitutively fluorescent) green fluorescent protein published in 2008, derived from Aequorea victoria.
   2413..2559    +  CDS            PDGFRβ TM domain: transmembrane domain from platelet derived growth factor receptor beta
   2587..2698    +  polyA_signal   bGH poly(A) signal: bovine growth hormone polyadenylation signal
   2815..2833    +  promoter       SV40 promoter (fragment): SV40 enhancer and early promoter
   2943..3531    -  rep_origin     ori: high-copy-number ColE1/pMB1/pBR322/pUC origin of replication
   3753..3769    +  polyA_signal   bGH poly(A) signal (fragment): bovine growth hormone polyadenylation signal
   3860..3907    -  polyA_signal   HSV TK poly(A) signal: herpes simplex virus thymidine kinase polyadenylation signal (Cole and Stacy, 1985)
   3966..4118    -  CDS            ble (fragment): BLE_KLEPN - Experimental evidence at protein level: Swiss-Prot protein existence level 1. Binding protein with a strong affinity to the bleomycin family of antibiotics. Binds to CL990; an antimitotic-antibiotic compound. From Klebsiella pneumoniae.
   4139..4933    -  CDS            NeoR/KanR: aminoglycoside phosphotransferase from Tn5; aph(3')-II (or nptII); confers resistance to neomycin, kanamycin, and G418 (Geneticin®)
   4968..5321    -  promoter       SV40 promoter: SV40 enhancer and early promoter
   5323..5340    -  promoter       AmpR promoter (fragment): bla
   5381..6241    -  CDS            AmpR: β-lactamase; bla; confers resistance to ampicillin, carbenicillin, and related antibiotics
   6242..6346    -  promoter       AmpR promoter: bla
   6373..6801    +  rep_origin     f1 ori (sequence partly withheld): f1 bacteriophage origin of replication; arrow indicates direction of (+) strand synthesis
