[The description below was written by a language model from this plasmid's Addgene catalogue record and pLannotate feature annotations shown in this document.]
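Description:
pMinDis.X513-iNicSnFR3b-(V7)-PM is a mammalian expression plasmid of about 6.8 kb that displays a genetically encoded fluorescent nicotine biosensor, iNicSnFR3b, on the plasma membrane. It is built on the pMinDis.X513 backbone, which follows a pDisplay-style surface-display design. In bacteria it is maintained at high copy through a ColE1/pUC-type origin and selected with ampicillin via the β-lactamase gene. An f1 origin is also present. The feature table also shows an SV40 promoter-driven NeoR/KanR cassette with an HSV TK polyadenylation signal, which would normally permit G418 selection in mammalian cells. However, the catalogue lists no mammalian selectable marker, and a 6 bp insertion was found in this cassette during quality control, so its function should not be assumed.

The roughly 1.8 kb insert sits downstream of the CMV enhancer and promoter and ends at the bGH polyadenylation signal. The catalogue names T7 as the promoter, and a T7 promoter does lie just upstream of the coding region, where it also serves as a sequencing primer site. For expression in mammalian cells, though, the annotated CMV elements are the relevant driver. The open reading frame starts with the mouse Igκ leader, which directs the protein into the secretory pathway. It ends with the PDGFRβ transmembrane domain, which anchors the sensor in the plasma membrane facing the extracellular side. The only internal feature detected is a GFP-derived segment, which is the fluorescent reporter. The flanking unannotated sequence presumably encodes the ligand-binding portion, which the record does not describe. The construct belongs to the iNicSnFR family, developed for optical measurement of nicotine pharmacokinetics in subcellular compartments, and this version reports at the cell surface.
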