Addgene plasmid #125124: pMinDis.X513-iNicSnFR3b-(V7)-PM
Purpose: Develop a family of genetically encoded fluorescent biosensors for nicotine, termed iNicSnFRs thus enabling optical subcellular pharmacokinetics for nicotine
Depositing lab: Henry Lester. Publication: Determining the pharmacokinetics of nicotinic drugs in the endoplasmic reticulum using biosensors. Shivange AV, Borden PM, Muthusamy AK, Nichols AL, Bera K, Bao H, Bishara I, Jeon J, Mulcahy MJ, Cohen B, O'Riordan SL, Kim C, Dougherty DA, Chapman ER, Marvin JS, Looger LL, Lester HA. J Gen Physiol. 2019 Feb 4. pii: jgp.201812201. doi: 10.1085/jgp.201812201. PubMed 30718376.
Backbone
  Vector backbone: pMinDis.X513
  Backbone manufacturer: Janelia
  Backbone size w/o insert (bp): 5005
  Total vector size (bp): 6832
  Vector type: Mammalian Expression
  Selectable markers: NA
Growth in bacteria
  Bacterial resistance: Ampicillin, 100 μg/mL
  Growth temperature: 37°C
  Growth strain: DH5alpha
  Growth instructions: Use BL21(DE3) for bacterial expression and grow at 30 degrees C
  Copy number: High Copy
Gene/Insert
  Gene/Insert name: iNicSnFR3b-(V7)-PM (alt name: iNicSnFR3b-(V7)-PM)
  Species: Mammalian
  Insert size (bp): 1827
  Promoter: T7
  Tag / fusion protein: membrane anchoring protein-PDGFR (C terminal on insert); Ig-K-Chain (N terminal on insert)
  Cloning method: Restriction Enzyme; 5′ cloning site BglII (unknown if destroyed); 3′ cloning site pstI (unknown if destroyed)
  Sequencing primers: 5′ T7; 3′ BGH reverse
Terms and licenses: Academic/Nonprofit Terms; Industry Terms: Not Available to Industry
Depositor comments: Please note that a 6bp insertion was identified in the NeoR/KanR cassette during Addgene's quality control process. We recommend testing NeoR selection before performing experiments. Vector was received from Janelia HHMI.
How to cite: pMinDis.X513-iNicSnFR3b-(V7)-PM was a gift from Henry Lester (Addgene plasmid # 125124 ; http://n2t.net/addgene:125124 ; RRID:Addgene_125124)
